Addgene plasmid #22811: pBMTL-1
Purpose: (Empty Backbone)
Depositing lab: Ryan Gill. Depositing organization: University of Colorado, Boulder. Publication: Broad host range vectors for stable genomic library construction. Lynch MD, Gill RT. Biotechnol Bioeng. 2006 May 5. 94(1):151-8. 10.1002/bit.20836 PubMed 16496398.
Backbone
  Vector backbone: pBMTL-1
  Backbone size (bp): 3907
  Vector type: Bacterial Expression
Growth in bacteria
  Bacterial resistance: Ampicillin, 100 μg/mL
  Growth temperature: 37°C
  Growth strain: DH5alpha
  Copy number: Unknown
Gene/Insert
  Gene/Insert name: None
  Cloning method: Restriction Enzyme; 5′ cloning site XbaI (unknown if destroyed); 3′ cloning site EcoRV (unknown if destroyed)
  Sequencing primers: 5′ tgagcggata acaatttcac
Terms and licenses: Academic/Nonprofit Terms; Industry Terms: Not Available to Industry
How to cite: pBMTL-1 was a gift from Ryan Gill (Addgene plasmid # 22811 ; http://n2t.net/addgene:22811 ; RRID:Addgene_22811)
