[The description below was written by a language model from this plasmid's Addgene catalogue record and pLannotate feature annotations shown in this document.]
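Description:
pBMTL-1 is an empty 3,907 bp bacterial expression and cloning backbone, associated with a publication on broad-host-range vectors for stable genomic library construction. Replication relies on the pBBR1 system from Bordetella bronchiseptica. The annotated pBBR1 oriV sits immediately upstream of the pBBR1 Rep coding sequence, whose product the origin requires, so the plasmid carries its own replication functions and can in principle be maintained in a wide range of Gram-negative bacteria as well as E. coli. The record lists copy number as unknown. Selection is by ampicillin: the β-lactamase (AmpR) gene lies directly downstream of a fragment of the cat promoter, which appears to drive its expression.

The cloning region sits near the sequence origin of the circular map. A lac promoter followed by a lac operator lies near the end of the numbered sequence and reads across the origin toward the insertion site, where XbaI and EcoRV are listed as the 5′ and 3′ cloning sites. Transcription into an insert can therefore be repressed by LacI and relieved with IPTG or lactose. No lacI gene is annotated on the plasmid, so repression would depend on the host. The region is bracketed by two bidirectional terminators: the tonB terminator lies between AmpR and the lac promoter, and the soxR terminator lies just beyond the cloning site. This layout insulates the insert from read-through coming from the backbone and keeps insert-derived transcription from running into the replication functions, which fits the stated aim of stable library maintenance. No insert, tag or reporter is present. About 1.2 kb between the soxR terminator and oriV carries no annotated features.
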