Features (pLannotate 1.2.2; 8 found; start..end, strand, type, name):
     60..96      -  terminator     soxR terminator: bidirectional E. coli soxR transcription terminator
   1347..2116    +  rep_origin     pBBR1 oriV: replication origin of the broad-host-range plasmid pBBR1 from Bordetella bronchiseptica; requires the pBBR1 Rep protein for replication
   2117..2779    +  CDS            pBBR1 Rep: replication protein for the broad-host-range plasmid pBBR1 from Bordetella bronchiseptica
   2781..2875    +  promoter       cat promoter (fragment): promoter of the E. coli cat gene encoding chloramphenicol acetyltransferase
   2876..3736    +  CDS            AmpR: β-lactamase; bla; confers resistance to ampicillin, carbenicillin, and related antibiotics
   3752..3783    -  terminator     tonB terminator: bidirectional E. coli tonB-P14 transcription terminator
   3830..3860    +  promoter       lac promoter: promoter for the E. coli lac operon
   3868..3884    +  protein_bind   lac operator: The lac repressor binds to the lac operator to inhibit transcription in E. coli. This inhibition can be relieved by adding lactose or isopropyl-β-D-thiogalactopyranoside (IPTG). lac repressor encoded by lacI
>Addgene plasmid #22811 | pBMTL-1 | depositor full sequence | sequence record 10449 | Author sequence
AACGAATTCAAGCTTGATATCATTCAGGACGAGCCTCAGACTCCAGCGTAACTGGACTGAAAACAAACTA
AAGCGCCCTTGTGGCGCTTTAGTTTTGTTCCGCTCATGATAATAATGGTTTCTTAGACGTCAGGTGGCAC
TTTTCGGGGAAATGTGCGCGCCCGCGTTCCTGCTGGCGCTGGGCCTGTTTCTGGCGCTGGACTTCCCGCT
GTTCCGTCAGCAGCTTTTCGCCCACGGCCTTGATGATCGCGGCGGCCTTGGCCTGCATATCCCGATTCAA
CGGCCCCAGGGCGTCCAGAACGGGCTTCAGGCGCTCCCGAAGGTCTCGGGCCGTCTCTTGGGCTTGATCG
GCCTTCTTGCGCATCTCACGCGCTCCTGCGGCGGCCTGTAGGGCAGGCTCATACCCCTGCCGAACCGCTT
TTGTCAGCCGGTCGGCCACGGCTTCCGGCGTCTCAACGCGCTTTGAGATTCCCAGCTTTTCGGCCAATCC
CTGCGGTGCATAGGCGCGTGGCTCGACCGCTTGCGGGCTGATGGTGACGTGGCCCACTGGTGGCCGCTCC
AGGGCCTCGTAGAACGCCTGAATGCGCGTGTGACGTGCCTTGCTGCCCTCGATGCCCCGTTGCAGCCCTA
GATCGGCCACAGCGGCCGCAAACGTGGTCTGGTCGCGGGTCATCTGCGCTTTGTTGCCGATGAACTCCTT
GGCCGACAGCCTGCCGTCCTGCGTCAGCGGCACCACGAACGCGGTCATGTGCGGGCTGGTTTCGTCACGG
TGGATGCTGGCCGTCACGATGCGATCCGCCCCGTACTTGTCCGCCAGCCACTTGTGCGCCTTCTCGAAGA
ACGCCGCCTGCTGTTCTTGGCTGGCCGACTTCCACCATTCCGGGCTGGCCGTCATGACGTACTCGACCGC
CAACACAGCGTCCTTGCGCCGCTTCTCTGGCAGCAACTCGCGCAGTCGGCCCATCGCTTCATCGGTGCTG
CTGGCCGCCCAGTGCTCGTTCTCTGGCGTCCTGCTGGCGTCAGCGTTGGGCGTCTCGCGCTCGCGGTAGG
CGTGCTTGAGACTGGCCGCCACGTTGCCCATTTTCGCCAGCTTCTTGCATCGCATGATCGCGTATGCCGC
CATGCCTGCCCCTCCCTTTTGGTGTCCAACCGGCTCGACGGGGGCAGCGCAAGGCGGTGCCTCCGGCGGG
CCACTCAATGCTTGAGTATACTCACTAGACTTTGCTTCGCAAAGTCGTGACCGCCTACGGCGGCTGCGGC
GCCCTACGGGCTTGCTCTCCGGGCTTCGCCCTGCGCGGTCGCTGCGCTCCCTTGCCAGCCCGTGGATATG
TGGACGATGGCCGCGAGCGGCCACCGGCTGGCTCGCTTCGCTCGGCCCGTGGACAACCCTGCTGGACAAG
CTGATGGACAGGCTGCGCCTGCCCACGAGCTTGACCACAGGGATTGCCCACCGGCTACCCAGCCTTCGAC
CACATACCCACCGGCTCCAACTGCGCGGCCTGCGGCCTTGCCCCATCAATTTTTTTAATTTTCTCTGGGG
AAAAGCCTCCGGCCTGCGGCCTGCGCGCTTCGCTTGCCGGTTGGACACCAAGTGGAAGGCGGGTCAAGGC
TCGCGCAGCGACCGCGCAGCGGCTTGGCCTTGACGCGCCTGGAACGACCCAAGCCTATGCGAGTGGGGGC
AGTCGAAGGCGAAGCCCGCCCGCCTGCCCCCCGAGCCTCACGGCGGCGAGTGCGGGGGTTCCAAGGGGGC
AGCGCCACCTTGGGCAAGGCCGAAGGCCGCGCAGTCGATCAACAAGCCCCGGAGGGGCCACTTTTTGCCG
GAGGGGGAGCCGCGCCGAAGGCGTGGGGGAACCCCGCAGGGGTGCCCTTCTTTGGGCACCAAAGAACTAG
ATATAGGGCGAAATGCGAAAGACTTAAAAATCAACAACTTAAAAAAGGGGGGTACGCAACAGCTCATTGC
GGCACCCCCCGCAATAGCTCATTGCGTAGGTTAAAGAAAATCTGTAATTGACTGCCACTTTTACGCAACG
CATAATTGTTGTCGCGCTGCCGAAAAGTTGCAGCTGATTGCGCATGGTGCCGCAACCGTGCGGCACCCTA
CCGCATGGAGATAAGCATGGCCACGCAGTCCAGAGAAATCGGCATTCAAGCCAAGAACAAGCCCGGTCAC
TGGGTGCAAACGGAACGCAAAGCGCATGAGGCGTGGGCCGGGCTTATTGCGAGGAAACCCACGGCGGCAA
TGCTGCTGCATCACCTCGTGGCGCAGATGGGCCACCAGAACGCCGTGGTGGTCAGCCAGAAGACACTTTC
CAAGCTCATCGGACGTTCTTTGCGGACGGTCCAATACGCAGTCAAGGACTTGGTGGCCGAGCGCTGGATC
TCCGTCGTGAAGCTCAACGGCCCCGGCACCGTGTCGGCCTACGTGGTCAATGACCGCGTGGCGTGGGGCC
AGCCCCGCGACCAGTTGCGCCTGTCGGTGTTCAGTGCCGCCGTGGTGGTTGATCACGACGACCAGGACGA
ATCGCTGTTGGGGCATGGCGACCTGCGCCGCATCCCGACCCTGTATCCGGGCGAGCAGCAACTACCGACC
GGCCCCGGCGAGGAGCCGCCCAGCCAGCCCGGCATTCCGGGCATGGAACCAGACCTGCCAGCCTTGACCG
AAACGGAGGAATGGGAACGGCGCGGGCAGCAGCGCCTGCCGATGCCCGATGAGCCGTGTTTTCTGGACGA
TGGCGAGCCGTTGGAGCCGCCGACACGGGTCACGCTGCCGCGCCGGTAGTACGTAAGAGGTTCCAACTTT
CACCATAATGAAATAAGATCACTACCGGGCGTATTTTTTGAGTTATCGAGATTTTCAGGAGCTAAGGAAG
CTAAAATGAGTATTCAACATTTCCGTGTCGCCCTTATTCCCTTTTTTGCGGCATTTTGCCTTCCTGTTTT
TGCTCACCCAGAAACGCTGGTGAAAGTAAAAGATGCTGAAGATCAGTTGGGTGCACGAGTGGGTTACATC
GAACTGGATCTCAACAGCGGTAAGATCCTTGAGAGTTTACGCCCCGAAGAACGTTTTCCAATGATGAGCA
CTTTTAAAGTTCTGCTATGTGGCGCGGTATTATCCCGTATTGACGCCGGGCAAGAGCAACTCGGTCGCCG
CATACACTATTCTCAGAATGACTTGGTTGAGTACTCACCAGTCACAGAAAAGCATCTCACGGATGGCATG
ACAGTAAGAGAATTATGCAGTGCTGCCATAACCATGAGTGATAACACTGCGGCCAACTTACTTCTGGCAA
CGATCGGAGGACCGAAGGAGCTAACCGCTTTTTTGCACAACATGGGGGATCATGTAACTCGCCTTGATCG
TTGGGAACCGGAGCTGAATGAAGCCATACCAAACGACGAGCGTGACACCACGATGCCTGTAGCAATGGCA
ACAACGTTGCGCAAACTATTAACTGGCGAACTACTTACTCTAGCTTCCCGGCAACAATTAATAGACTGGA
TGGAGGCGGATAAAGTTGCAGGATCACTTCTGCGCTCGGCCCTCCCGGCTGGCTGGTTTATTGCTGATAA
ATCTGGAGCCGGTGAGCGTGGGTCTCGCGGTATCATTGCAGCACTGGGGCCAGATGGTAAGCCCTCCCGC
ATCGTAGTTATCTACACGACGGGGAGTCAGGCAACTATGGATGAACGAAATAGACAGATCGCTGAGATAG
GTGCCTCACTGATTAAGCATTGGTAATGAGGATCCCCCTCAAGTCAAAAGCCTCCGGTCGGAGGCTTTTG
ACTTTCTGCTATGGAGGTCAGGTATGATTTTGCATTAGGCACCCCAGGCTTTACACTTTATGCTTCCGGC
TCGTATGTTGTGTGGAATTGTGAGCGGATAACAATTTCACACTCTAGAGAATTCGTC
