>Addgene plasmid #22811 | pBMTL-1 | addgene partial sequence | sequence record 28821 | 22811 with pBMTL-1-5 5'-tgagcggataacaatttcac
GCTTGATATCATTCAGGACGAGCCTCAGACTCCAGCGTAACTGGACTGAAAACAAACTAAAGCGCCCTTG
TGGCGCTTTAGTTTTGTTCCGCTCATGATAATAATGGTTTCTTAGACGTCAGGTGGCACTTTTCGGGGAA
ATGTGCGCGCCCGCGTTCCTGCTGGCGCTGGGCCTGTTTCTGGCGCTGGACTTCCCGCTGTTCCGTCAGC
AGCTTTTCGCCCACGGCCTTGATGATCGCGGCGGCCTTGGCCTGCATATCCCGATTCAACGGCCCCAGGG
CGTCCAGAACGGGCTTCAGGCGCTCCCGAAGGTCTCGGGCCGTCTCTTGGGCTTGATCGGCCTTCTTGCG
CATCTCACGCGCTCCTGCGGCGGCCTGTAGGGCAGGCTCATACCCCTGCCGAACCGCTTTTGTCAGCCGG
TCGGCCACGGCTTCCGGCGTCTCAACGCGCTTTGAGATTCCCAGCTTTTCGGCCAATCCCTGCGGTGCAT
AGGCGCGTGGCTCGACCGCTTGCGGGCTGATGGTGACGTGGCCCACTGGTGGCCGCTCCAGGGCCTCGTA
GAACGCCTGAATGCGCGTGTGACGTGCCTTGCTGCCCTCGATGCCCCGTTGCAGCCCTAGATCGGCCACA
GCGGCCGCAAACGTGGTCTGGTCGC
